Addgene plasmid #115242: FUW-TetON-Sox10
Purpose: Lentiviral plasmid for tet-inducible expression of Sox10 (generated from plasmid #20321)
Depositing lab: Catherine Verfaillie. Depositing organization: Katholieke Universiteit Leuven. Publication: SOX10 Single Transcription Factor-Based Fast and Efficient Generation of Oligodendrocytes from Human Pluripotent Stem Cells. Garcia-Leon JA, Kumar M, Boon R, Chau D, One J, Wolfs E, Eggermont K, Berckmans P, Gunhanlar N, de Vrij F, Lendemeijer B, Pavie B, Corthout N, Kushner SA, Davila JC, Lambrichts I, Hu WS, Verfaillie CM. Stem Cell Reports. 2018 Feb 13;10(2):655-672. doi: 10.1016/j.stemcr.2017.12.014. Epub 2018 Jan 11. PubMed 29337119.
Backbone
  Vector backbone: FUW TetON (AddGene plasmid etO-FUW-OSKM Plasmid #20321)
  Backbone manufacturer: Whitehead Institute
  Backbone size w/o insert (bp): 8400
  Total vector size (bp): 9783
  Vector type: Lentiviral
Growth in bacteria
  Bacterial resistance: Ampicillin, 100 μg/mL
  Growth temperature: 37°C
  Growth strain: NEB Stable
  Copy number: High Copy
Gene/Insert
  Gene/Insert name: SOX10 (alt name: SRY-box 10)
  Species: H. sapiens (human)
  Insert size (bp): 1401
  GenBank ID: NM_006941.3
  Entrez Gene: SOX10 (a.k.a. DOM, PCWH, SOX-10, WS2E, WS4, WS4C)
  Cloning method: Restriction Enzyme; 5′ cloning site EcoRI (not destroyed); 3′ cloning site EcoRI (not destroyed)
  Sequencing primers: 5′ N/A; 3′ N/A
Terms and licenses: Academic/Nonprofit Terms; Industry Terms: Not Available to Industry
How to cite: FUW-TetON-Sox10 was a gift from Catherine Verfaillie (Addgene plasmid # 115242 ; http://n2t.net/addgene:115242 ; RRID:Addgene_115242)
