[The description below was written by a language model from this plasmid's Addgene catalogue record and pLannotate feature annotations shown in this document.]
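Description:
FUW-TetON-Sox10 is an HIV-1-based lentiviral transfer plasmid of about 9.8 kb for tetracycline-inducible expression of human SOX10. It was built by placing the roughly 1.4 kb SOX10 coding sequence between EcoRI sites in the FUW TetON backbone, which derives from a tetO-FUW reprogramming-factor vector. In bacteria it is maintained through a high-copy ColE1/pUC-type origin and selected with ampicillin (AmpR). An f1 origin is also present. Outside the viral region, an SV40/EM7-driven BleoR cassette with an SV40 poly(A) signal confers bleomycin/Zeocin resistance. Because it lies beyond the 3' LTR, it would not be carried into the packaged genome.

Viral genomic RNA is transcribed from a CMV enhancer/promoter fused to a truncated 5' LTR. This is followed by the Ψ packaging signal with a gag fragment, the RRE for Rev-dependent nuclear export, and the cPPT/CTS. The payload is a tetracycline response element with seven tetO copies joined to a minimal CMV promoter, which drives SOX10. A WPRE downstream enhances transcript expression, and the cassette ends with a truncated 3' LTR and a bGH poly(A) signal. No tags or reporters are annotated on the insert. The plasmid encodes no tet transactivator, so induction requires one, such as rtTA, supplied separately, plus packaging and envelope functions provided in trans.

The associated publication used SOX10 as a single transcription factor to generate oligodendrocytes rapidly from human pluripotent stem cells. The depositor and repository sequence records differ by only a few bases in length and have the same feature layout.
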