Features (pLannotate 1.2.2; 32 found; start..end, strand, type, name):
     74..453     +  enhancer       CMV enhancer: human cytomegalovirus immediate early enhancer
    454..653     +  promoter       CMV promoter: human cytomegalovirus (CMV) immediate early promoter
    671..851     +  LTR            5' LTR (truncated): truncated 5' long terminal repeat (LTR) from HIV-1
    898..1023    +  misc_feature   HIV-1 Ψ: packaging signal of human immunodeficiency virus type 1
   1007..1370    +  CDS            HIV-1 gag (fragment): gag protein from human immunodeficiency virus 1; gag
   1516..1749    +  misc_feature   RRE: The Rev response element (RRE) of HIV-1 allows for Rev-dependent mRNA export from the nucleus to the cytoplasm.
   2126..2226    +  CDS            Rev (fragment): human immunodeficiency virus 1 (HIV-1) Rev protein; rev; enhances nuclear export of unspliced and incompletely spliced viral mRNAs
   2276..2393    +  misc_feature   cPPT/CTS: central polypurine tract and central termination sequence of HIV-1
   2446..2716    +  protein_bind   tetracycline response element: contains seven copies of the tetracycline operator tetO tetracycline repressor TetR
   2727..2744    +  misc_feature   MCS (fragment): pUC18/19 multiple cloning site
   2749..2786    +  promoter       minimal CMV promoter: human cytomegalovirus (CMV) immediate early promoter
   2886..4283    +  CDS            SOX10: SOX10_HUMAN - Experimental evidence at protein level: Swiss-Prot protein existence level 1. Transcription factor that plays a central role in developing and mature glia (By similarity). Specifically activates expression of myelin genes, during oligodendrocyte (OL) maturation, such as DUSP15 and MYRF, thereby playing a central role in oligodendrocyte maturation and CNS myelination (By similarity). Once induced, MYRF cooperates with SOX10 to implement the myelination program (By similarity). Transcriptional activator of MITF, acting synergistically with PAX3 (PubMed:21965087). Transcriptional ac
   4287..4311    +  misc_feature   MCS (fragment): pBluescript multiple cloning site
   4311..4899    +  misc_feature   WPRE: woodchuck hepatitis virus posttranscriptional regulatory element
   4836..5417    +  CDS            nef (fragment): NEF_HV1H2 - Experimental evidence at protein level: Swiss-Prot protein existence level 1. Extracellular Nef protein targets CD4(+) T-lymphocytes for apoptosis by interacting with CXCR4 surface receptors. From Human immunodeficiency virus type 1 group M subtype B (isolate HXB2) (HIV-1).
   5424..5604    +  LTR            5' LTR (truncated): truncated 5' long terminal repeat (LTR) from HIV-1
   5636..5860    +  polyA_signal   bGH poly(A) signal: bovine growth hormone polyadenylation signal
   5864..5885    +  promoter       SV40 promoter (fragment): SV40 enhancer and early promoter
   5906..6334    +  rep_origin     f1 ori (sequence partly withheld): f1 bacteriophage origin of replication; arrow indicates direction of (+) strand synthesis
   6348..6677    +  promoter       SV40 promoter: SV40 enhancer and early promoter
   6725..6772    +  promoter       EM7 promoter: synthetic bacterial promoter&nbsp
   6791..7165    +  CDS            BleoR: antibiotic-binding protein; Sh ble from Streptoalloteichus hindustanus; confers resistance to bleomycin, phleomycin, and Zeocin™
   7175..7300    +  CDS            ble (fragment): BLE_KLEPN - Experimental evidence at protein level: Swiss-Prot protein existence level 1. Binding protein with a strong affinity to the bleomycin family of antibiotics. Binds to CL990; an antimitotic-antibiotic compound. From Klebsiella pneumoniae.
   7295..7416    +  polyA_signal   SV40 poly(A) signal: SV40 polyadenylation signal
   7489..7505    -  protein_bind   lac operator: The lac repressor binds to the lac operator to inhibit transcription in E. coli. This inhibition can be relieved by adding lactose or isopropyl-β-D-thiogalactopyranoside (IPTG). lac repressor encoded by lacI
   7513..7543    -  promoter       lac promoter: promoter for the E. coli lac operon
   7558..7579    -  protein_bind   CAP binding site: CAP binding activates transcription in the presence of cAMP. E. coli catabolite activator protein
   7592..7684    -  CDS            lacI (fragment): lac repressor; lacI; The lac repressor binds to the lac operator to inhibit transcription in E. coli. This inhibition can be relieved by adding lactose or isopropyl-β-D-thiogalactopyranoside (IPTG).
   7867..8455    -  rep_origin     ori: high-copy-number ColE1/pMB1/pBR322/pUC origin of replication
   8626..9486    -  CDS            AmpR: β-lactamase; bla; confers resistance to ampicillin, carbenicillin, and related antibiotics
   9487..9591    -  promoter       AmpR promoter: bla
   9650..9702    -  misc_feature   bom (fragment): basis of mobility region from pBR322
>Addgene plasmid #115242 | FUW-TetON-Sox10 | depositor full sequence | sequence record 217086 | FUW-TetON-Sox10 sequence 9783 bps
AATTGCATGAAGAATCTGCTTAGGGTTAGGCGTTTTGCGCTGCTTCGCGATGTACGGGCCAGATATACGC
GTTGACATTGATTATTGACTAGTTATTAATAGTAATCAATTACGGGGTCATTAGTTCATAGCCCATATAT
GGAGTTCCGCGTTACATAACTTACGGTAAATGGCCCGCCTGGCTGACCGCCCAACGACCCCCGCCCATTG
ACGTCAATAATGACGTATGTTCCCATAGTAACGCCAATAGGGACTTTCCATTGACGTCAATGGGTGGAGT
ATTTACGGTAAACTGCCCACTTGGCAGTACATCAAGTGTATCATATGCCAAGTACGCCCCCTATTGACGT
CAATGACGGTAAATGGCCCGCCTGGCATTATGCCCAGTACATGACCTTATGGGACTTTCCTACTTGGCAG
TACATCTACGTATTAGTCATCGCTATTACCATGGTGATGCGGTTTTGGCAGTACATCAATGGGCGTGGAT
AGCGGTTTGACTCACGGGGATTTCCAAGTCTCCACCCCATTGACGTCAATGGGAGTTTGTTTTGGCACCA
AAATCAACGGGACTTTCCAAAATGTCGTAACAACTCCGCCCCATTGACGCAAATGGGCGGTAGGCGTGTA
CGGTGGGAGGTCTATATAAGCAGCGCGTTTTGCCTGTACTGGGTCTCTCTGGTTAGACCAGATCTGAGCC
TGGGAGCTCTCTGGCTAACTAGGGAACCCACTGCTTAAGCCTCAATAAAGCTTGCCTTGAGTGCTTCAAG
TAGTGTGTGCCCGTCTGTTGTGTGACTCTGGTAACTAGAGATCCCTCAGACCCTTTTAGTCAGTGTGGAA
AATCTCTAGCAGTGGCGCCCGAACAGGGACTTGAAAGCGAAAGGGAAACCAGAGGAGCTCTCTCGACGCA
GGACTCGGCTTGCTGAAGCGCGCACGGCAAGAGGCGAGGGGCGGCGACTGGTGAGTACGCCAAAAATTTT
GACTAGCGGAGGCTAGAAGGAGAGAGATGGGTGCGAGAGCGTCAGTATTAAGCGGGGGAGAATTAGATCG
CGATGGGAAAAAATTCGGTTAAGGCCAGGGGGAAAGAAAAAATATAAATTAAAACATATAGTATGGGCAA
GCAGGGAGCTAGAACGATTCGCAGTTAATCCTGGCCTGTTAGAAACATCAGAAGGCTGTAGACAAATACT
GGGACAGCTACAACCATCCCTTCAGACAGGATCAGAAGAACTTAGATCATTATATAATACAGTAGCAACC
CTCTATTGTGTGCATCAAAGGATAGAGATAAAAGACACCAAGGAAGCTTTAGACAAGATAGAGGAAGAGC
AAAACAAAAGTAAGACCACCGCACAGCAAGCGGCCGCTGATCTTCAGACCTGGAGGAGGAGATATGAGGG
ACAATTGGAGAAGTGAATTATATAAATATAAAGTAGTAAAAATTGAACCATTAGGAGTAGCACCCACCAA
GGCAAAGAGAAGAGTGGTGCAGAGAGAAAAAAGAGCAGTGGGAATAGGAGCTTTGTTCCTTGGGTTCTTG
GGAGCAGCAGGAAGCACTATGGGCGCAGCGTCAATGACGCTGACGGTACAGGCCAGACAATTATTGTCTG
GTATAGTGCAGCAGCAGAACAATTTGCTGAGGGCTATTGAGGCGCAACAGCATCTGTTGCAACTCACAGT
CTGGGGCATCAAGCAGCTCCAGGCAAGAATCCTGGCTGTGGAAAGATACCTAAAGGATCAACAGCTCCTG
GGGATTTGGGGTTGCTCTGGAAAACTCATTTGCACCACTGCTGTGCCTTGGAATGCTAGTTGGAGTAATA
AATCTCTGGAACAGATTTGGAATCACACGACCTGGATGGAGTGGGACAGAGAAATTAACAATTACACAAG
CTTAATACACTCCTTAATTGAAGAATCGCAAAACCAGCAAGAAAAGAATGAACAAGAATTATTGGAATTA
GATAAATGGGCAAGTTTGTGGAATTGGTTTAACATAACAAATTGGCTGTGGTATATAAAATTATTCATAA
TGATAGTAGGAGGCTTGGTAGGTTTAAGAATAGTTTTTGCTGTACTTTCTATAGTGAATAGAGTTAGGCA
GGGATATTCACCATTATCGTTTCAGACCCACCTCCCAACCCCGAGGGGACCCGACAGGCCCGAAGGAATA
GAAGAAGAAGGTGGAGAGAGAGACAGAGACAGATCCATTCGATTAGTGAACGGATCGGCACTGCGTGCGC
CAATTCTGCAGACAAATGGCAGTATTCATCCACAATTTTAAAAGAAAAGGGGGGATTGGGGGGTACAGTG
CAGGGGAAAGAATAGTAGACATAATAGCAACAGACATACAAACTAAAGAATTACAAAAACAAATTACAAA
AATTCAAAATTTTCGGGTTTATTACAGGGACAGCAGAGATCCAGTTTGGTTATCGAGTTTACCACTCCCT
ATCAGTGATAGAGAAAAGTGAAAGTCGAGTTTACCACTCCCTATCAGTGATAGAGAAAAGTGAAAGTCGA
GTTTACCACTCCCTATCAGTGATAGAGAAAAGTGAAAGTCGAGTTTACCACTCCCTATCAGTGATAGAGA
AAAGTGAAAGTCGAGTTTACCACTCCCTATCAGTGATAGAGAAAAGTGAAAGTCGAGTTTACCACTCCCT
ATCAGTGATAGAGAAAAGTGAAAGTCGAGTTTACCACTCCCTATCAGTGATAGAGAAAAGTGAAAGTCGA
GCTCGGTACCCGGGTCGAGTAGGCGTGTACGGTGGGAGGCCTATATAAGCAGAGCTCGTTTAGTGAACCG
TCAGATCGCCTGGAGACGCCATCCACGCTGTTTTGACCTCCATAGAAGACACCGGGACCGATCCAGCCTC
CGCGGCCCCGAATTCATGGCGGAGGAGCAGGACCTATCGGAGGTGGAGCTGAGCCCCGTGGGCTCGGAGG
AGCCCCGCTGCCTGTCCCCGGGGAGCGCGCCCTCGCTAGGGCCCGACGGCGGCGGCGGCGGATCGGGCCT
GCGAGCCAGCCCGGGGCCAGGCGAGCTGGGCAAGGTCAAGAAGGAGCAGCAGGACGGCGAGGCGGACGAT
GACAAGTTCCCCGTGTGCATCCGCGAGGCCGTCAGCCAGGTGCTCAGCGGCTACGACTGGACGCTGGTGC
CCATGCCCGTGCGCGTCAACGGCGCCAGCAAAAGCAAGCCGCACGTCAAGCGGCCCATGAACGCCTTCAT
GGTGTGGGCTCAGGCAGCGCGCAGGAAGCTCGCGGACCAGTACCCGCACCTGCACAACGCTGAGCTCAGC
AAGACGCTGGGCAAGCTCTGGAGGCTGCTGAACGAAAGTGACAAGCGCCCCTTCATCGAGGAGGCTGAGC
GGCTCCGTATGCAGCACAAGAAAGACCACCCGGACTACAAGTACCAGCCCAGGCGGCGGAAGAACGGGAA
GGCCGCCCAGGGCGAGGCGGAGTGCCCCGGTGGGGAGGCCGAGCAAGGTGGGACCGCCGCCATCCAGGCC
CACTACAAGAGCGCCCACTTGGACCACCGGCACCCAGGAGAGGGCTCCCCCATGTCAGATGGGAACCCCG
AGCACCCCTCAGGCCAGAGCCATGGCCCACCCACCCCTCCAACCACCCCGAAGACAGAGCTGCAGTCGGG
CAAGGCAGACCCGAAGCGGGACGGGCGCTCCATGGGGGAGGGCGGGAAGCCTCACATCGACTTCGGCAAC
GTGGACATTGGTGAGATCAGCCACGAGGTAATGTCCAACATGGAGACCTTTGATGTGGCTGAGTTGGACC
AGTACCTGCCGCCCAATGGGCACCCAGGCCATGTGAGCAGCTACTCAGCAGCCGGCTATGGGCTGGGCAG
TGCCCTGGCCGTGGCCAGTGGACACTCCGCCTGGATCTCCAAGCCACCAGGCGTGGCTCTGCCCACGGTC
TCACCACCTGGTGTGGATGCCAAAGCCCAGGTGAAGACAGAGACCGCGGGGCCCCAGGGGCCCCCACACT
ACACCGACCAGCCATCCACCTCACAGATCGCCTACACCTCCCTCAGCCTGCCCCACTATGGCTCAGCCTT
CCCCTCCATCTCCCGCCCCCAGTTTGACTACTCTGACCATCAGCCCTCAGGACCCTATTATGGCCACTCG
GGCCAGGCCTCTGGCCTCTACTCGGCCTTCTCCTATATGGGGCCCTCGCAGCGGCCCCTCTACACGGCCA
TCTCTGACCCCAGCCCCTCAGGGCCCCAGTCCCACAGCCCCACACACTGGGAGCAGCCAGTATATACGAC
ACTGTCCCGGCCCTAAGAATTCGATATCAAGCTTATCGATAATCAACCTCTGGATTACAAAATTTGTGAA
AGATTGACTGGTATTCTTAACTATGTTGCTCCTTTTACGCTATGTGGATACGCTGCTTTAATGCCTTTGT
ATCATGCTATTGCTTCCCGTATGGCTTTCATTTTCTCCTCCTTGTATAAATCCTGGTTGCTGTCTCTTTA
TGAGGAGTTGTGGCCCGTTGTCAGGCAACGTGGCGTGGTGTGCACTGTGTTTGCTGACGCAACCCCCACT
GGTTGGGGCATTGCCACCACCTGTCAGCTCCTTTCCGGGACTTTCGCTTTCCCCCTCCCTATTGCCACGG
CGGAACTCATCGCCGCCTGCCTTGCCCGCTGCTGGACAGGGGCTCGGCTGTTGGGCACTGACAATTCCGT
GGTGTTGTCGGGGAAATCATCGTCCTTTCCTTGGCTGCTCGCCTGTGTTGCCACCTGGATTCTGCGCGGG
ACGTCCTTCTGCTACGTCCCTTCGGCCCTCAATCCAGCGGACCTTCCTTCCCGCGGCCTGCTGCCGGCTC
TGCGGCCTCTTCCGCGTCTTCGCCTTCGCCCTCAGACGAGTCGGATCTCCCTTTGGGCCGCCTCCCCGCA
TCGATACCGTCGACCTCGAGACCTAGAAAAACATGGAGCAATCACAAGTAGCAATACAGCAGCTACCAAT
GCTGATTGTGCCTGGCTAGAAGCACAAGAGGAGGAGGAGGTGGGTTTTCCAGTCACACCTCAGGTACCTT
TAAGACCAATGACTTACAAGGCAGCTGTAGATCTTAGCCACTTTTTAAAAGAAAAGGGGGGACTGGAAGG
GCTAATTCACTCCCAACGAAGACAAGATATCCTTGATCTGTGGATCTACCACACACAAGGCTACTTCCCT
GATTGGCAGAACTACACACCAGGGCCAGGGATCAGATATCCACTGACCTTTGGATGGTGCTACAAGCTAG
TACCAGTTGAGCAAGAGAAGGTAGAAGAAGCCAATGAAGGAGAGAACACCCGCTTGTTACACCCTGTGAG
CCTGCATGGGATGGATGACCCGGAGAGAGAAGTATTAGAGTGGAGGTTTGACAGCCGCCTAGCATTTCAT
CACATGGCCCGAGAGCTGCATCCGGACTGTACTGGGTCTCTCTGGTTAGACCAGATCTGAGCCTGGGAGC
TCTCTGGCTAACTAGGGAACCCACTGCTTAAGCCTCAATAAAGCTTGCCTTGAGTGCTTCAAGTAGTGTG
TGCCCGTCTGTTGTGTGACTCTGGTAACTAGAGATCCCTCAGACCCTTTTAGTCAGTGTGGAAAATCTCT
AGCAGGGCCCGTTTAAACCCGCTGATCAGCCTCGACTGTGCCTTCTAGTTGCCAGCCATCTGTTGTTTGC
CCCTCCCCCGTGCCTTCCTTGACCCTGGAAGGTGCCACTCCCACTGTCCTTTCCTAATAAAATGAGGAAA
TTGCATCGCATTGTCTGAGTAGGTGTCATTCTATTCTGGGGGGTGGGGTGGGGCAGGACAGCAAGGGGGA
GGATTGGGAAGACAATAGCAGGCATGCTGGGGATGCGGTGGGCTCTATGGCTTCTGAGGCGGAAAGAACC
AGCTGGGGCTCTAGGGGGTATCCCC
[124 nt withheld, positions 5906-6029]
C
[91 nt withheld, positions 6031-6121]
A
[49 nt withheld, positions 6123-6171]
CCTTTGACGTTGGAGTCCACGTTCTTT
[37 nt withheld, positions 6199-6235]
ACCCTATCTCGGTCTATTCTTTTGATTTATAAGGGATTTTGCCGATTTCGGCCTATTGGTTAAAAAATGA
GCTGATTTAACAAAAATTTAACGCGAATTAATTCTGTGGAATGTGTGTCAGTTAGGGTGTGGAAAGTCCC
CAGGCTCCCCAGCAGGCAGAAGTATGCAAAGCATGCATCTCAATTAGTCAGCAACCAGGTGTGGAAAGTC
CCCAGGCTCCCCAGCAGGCAGAAGTATGCAAAGCATGCATCTCAATTAGTCAGCAACCATAGTCCCGCCC
CTAACTCCGCCCATCCCGCCCCTAACTCCGCCCAGTTCCGCCCATTCTCCGCCCCATGGCTGACTAATTT
TTTTTATTTATGCAGAGGCCGAGGCCGCCTCTGCCTCTGAGCTATTCCAGAAGTAGTGAGGAGGCTTTTT
TGGAGGCCTAGGCTTTTGCAAAAAGCTCCCGGGAGCTTGTATATCCATTTTCGGATCTGATCAGCACGTG
TTGACAATTAATCATCGGCATAGTATATCGGCATAGTATAATACGACAAGGTGAGGAACTAAACCATGGC
CAAGTTGACCAGTGCCGTTCCGGTGCTCACCGCGCGCGACGTCGCCGGAGCGGTCGAGTTCTGGACCGAC
CGGCTCGGGTTCTCCCGGGACTTCGTGGAGGACGACTTCGCCGGTGTGGTCCGGGACGACGTGACCCTGT
TCATCAGCGCGGTCCAGGACCAGGTGGTGCCGGACAACACCCTGGCCTGGGTGTGGGTGCGCGGCCTGGA
CGAGCTGTACGCCGAGTGGTCGGAGGTCGTGTCCACGAACTTCCGGGACGCCTCCGGGCCGGCCATGACC
GAGATCGGCGAGCAGCCGTGGGGGCGGGAGTTCGCCCTGCGCGACCCGGCCGGCAACTGCGTGCACTTCG
TGGCCGAGGAGCAGGACTGACACGTGCTACGAGATTTCGATTCCACCGCCGCCTTCTATGAAAGGTTGGG
CTTCGGAATCGTTTTCCGGGACGCCGGCTGGATGATCCTCCAGCGCGGGGATCTCATGCTGGAGTTCTTC
GCCCACCCCAACTTGTTTATTGCAGCTTATAATGGTTACAAATAAAGCAATAGCATCACAAATTTCACAA
ATAAAGCATTTTTTTCACTGCATTCTAGTTGTGGTTTGTCCAAACTCATCAATGTATCTTATCATGTCTG
TATACCGTCGACCTCTAGCTAGAGCTTGGCGTAATCATGGTCATAGCTGTTTCCTGTGTGAAATTGTTAT
CCGCTCACAATTCCACACAACATACGAGCCGGAAGCATAAAGTGTAAAGCCTGGGGTGCCTAATGAGTGA
GCTAACTCACATTAATTGCGTTGCGCTCACTGCCCGCTTTCCAGTCGGGAAACCTGTCGTGCCAGCTGCA
TTAATGAATCGGCCAACGCGCGGGGAGAGGCGGTTTGCGTATTGGGCGCTCTTCCGCTTCCTCGCTCACT
GACTCGCTGCGCTCGGTCGTTCGGCTGCGGCGAGCGGTATCAGCTCACTCAAAGGCGGTAATACGGTTAT
CCACAGAATCAGGGGATAACGCAGGAAAGAACATGTGAGCAAAAGGCCAGCAAAAGGCCAGGAACCGTAA
AAAGGCCGCGTTGCTGGCGTTTTTCCATAGGCTCCGCCCCCCTGACGAGCATCACAAAAATCGACGCTCA
AGTCAGAGGTGGCGAAACCCGACAGGACTATAAAGATACCAGGCGTTTCCCCCTGGAAGCTCCCTCGTGC
GCTCTCCTGTTCCGACCCTGCCGCTTACCGGATACCTGTCCGCCTTTCTCCCTTCGGGAAGCGTGGCGCT
TTCTCATAGCTCACGCTGTAGGTATCTCAGTTCGGTGTAGGTCGTTCGCTCCAAGCTGGGCTGTGTGCAC
GAACCCCCCGTTCAGCCCGACCGCTGCGCCTTATCCGGTAACTATCGTCTTGAGTCCAACCCGGTAAGAC
ACGACTTATCGCCACTGGCAGCAGCCACTGGTAACAGGATTAGCAGAGCGAGGTATGTAGGCGGTGCTAC
AGAGTTCTTGAAGTGGTGGCCTAACTACGGCTACACTAGAAGAACAGTATTTGGTATCTGCGCTCTGCTG
AAGCCAGTTACCTTCGGAAAAAGAGTTGGTAGCTCTTGATCCGGCAAACAAACCACCGCTGGTAGCGGTG
GTTTTTTTGTTTGCAAGCAGCAGATTACGCGCAGAAAAAAAGGATCTCAAGAAGATCCTTTGATCTTTTC
TACGGGGTCTGACGCTCAGTGGAACGAAAACTCACGTTAAGGGATTTTGGTCATGAGATTATCAAAAAGG
ATCTTCACCTAGATCCTTTTAAATTAAAAATGAAGTTTTAAATCAATCTAAAGTATATATGAGTAAACTT
GGTCTGACAGTTACCAATGCTTAATCAGTGAGGCACCTATCTCAGCGATCTGTCTATTTCGTTCATCCAT
AGTTGCCTGACTCCCCGTCGTGTAGATAACTACGATACGGGAGGGCTTACCATCTGGCCCCAGTGCTGCA
ATGATACCGCGAGACCCACGCTCACCGGCTCCAGATTTATCAGCAATAAACCAGCCAGCCGGAAGGGCCG
AGCGCAGAAGTGGTCCTGCAACTTTATCCGCCTCCATCCAGTCTATTAATTGTTGCCGGGAAGCTAGAGT
AAGTAGTTCGCCAGTTAATAGTTTGCGCAACGTTGTTGCCATTGCTACAGGCATCGTGGTGTCACGCTCG
TCGTTTGGTATGGCTTCATTCAGCTCCGGTTCCCAACGATCAAGGCGAGTTACATGATCCCCCATGTTGT
GCAAAAAAGCGGTTAGCTCCTTCGGTCCTCCGATCGTTGTCAGAAGTAAGTTGGCCGCAGTGTTATCACT
CATGGTTATGGCAGCACTGCATAATTCTCTTACTGTCATGCCATCCGTAAGATGCTTTTCTGTGACTGGT
GAGTACTCAACCAAGTCATTCTGAGAATAGTGTATGCGGCGACCGAGTTGCTCTTGCCCGGCGTCAATAC
GGGATAATACCGCGCCACATAGCAGAACTTTAAAAGTGCTCATCATTGGAAAACGTTCTTCGGGGCGAAA
ACTCTCAAGGATCTTACCGCTGTTGAGATCCAGTTCGATGTAACCCACTCGTGCACCCAACTGATCTTCA
GCATCTTTTACTTTCACCAGCGTTTCTGGGTGAGCAAAAACAGGAAGGCAAAATGCCGCAAAAAAGGGAA
TAAGGGCGACACGGAAATGTTGAATACTCATACTCTTCCTTTTTCAATATTATTGAAGCATTTATCAGGG
TTATTGTCTCATGAGCGGATACATATTTGAATGTATTTAGAAAAATAAACAAATAGGGGTTCCGCGCACA
TTTCCCCGAAAAGTGCCACCTGACGTCGACGGATCGGGAGATCTCCCGATCCCCTATGGTGCACTCTCAG
TACAATCTGCTCTGATGCCGCATAGTTAAGCCAGTATCTGCTCCCTGCTTGTGTGTTGGAGGTCGCTGAG
TAGTGCGCGAGCAAAATTTAAGCTACAACAAGGCAAGGCTTGACCGAC
