Features (pLannotate 1.2.2; 32 found; start..end, strand, type, name):
     74..453     +  enhancer       CMV enhancer: human cytomegalovirus immediate early enhancer
    454..653     +  promoter       CMV promoter: human cytomegalovirus (CMV) immediate early promoter
    671..851     +  LTR            5' LTR (truncated): truncated 5' long terminal repeat (LTR) from HIV-1
    898..1023    +  misc_feature   HIV-1 Ψ: packaging signal of human immunodeficiency virus type 1
   1007..1370    +  CDS            HIV-1 gag (fragment): gag protein from human immunodeficiency virus 1; gag
   1516..1749    +  misc_feature   RRE: The Rev response element (RRE) of HIV-1 allows for Rev-dependent mRNA export from the nucleus to the cytoplasm.
   2126..2226    +  CDS            Rev (fragment): human immunodeficiency virus 1 (HIV-1) Rev protein; rev; enhances nuclear export of unspliced and incompletely spliced viral mRNAs
   2276..2393    +  misc_feature   cPPT/CTS: central polypurine tract and central termination sequence of HIV-1
   2450..2720    +  protein_bind   tetracycline response element: contains seven copies of the tetracycline operator tetO tetracycline repressor TetR
   2731..2748    +  misc_feature   MCS (fragment): pUC18/19 multiple cloning site
   2753..2791    +  promoter       minimal CMV promoter: human cytomegalovirus (CMV) immediate early promoter
   2891..4288    +  CDS            SOX10: SOX10_HUMAN - Experimental evidence at protein level: Swiss-Prot protein existence level 1. Transcription factor that plays a central role in developing and mature glia (By similarity). Specifically activates expression of myelin genes, during oligodendrocyte (OL) maturation, such as DUSP15 and MYRF, thereby playing a central role in oligodendrocyte maturation and CNS myelination (By similarity). Once induced, MYRF cooperates with SOX10 to implement the myelination program (By similarity). Transcriptional activator of MITF, acting synergistically with PAX3 (PubMed:21965087). Transcriptional ac
   4292..4316    +  misc_feature   MCS (fragment): pBluescript multiple cloning site
   4316..4904    +  misc_feature   WPRE: woodchuck hepatitis virus posttranscriptional regulatory element
   4841..5422    +  CDS            nef (fragment): NEF_HV1H2 - Experimental evidence at protein level: Swiss-Prot protein existence level 1. Extracellular Nef protein targets CD4(+) T-lymphocytes for apoptosis by interacting with CXCR4 surface receptors. From Human immunodeficiency virus type 1 group M subtype B (isolate HXB2) (HIV-1).
   5429..5609    +  LTR            5' LTR (truncated): truncated 5' long terminal repeat (LTR) from HIV-1
   5641..5865    +  polyA_signal   bGH poly(A) signal: bovine growth hormone polyadenylation signal
   5869..5890    +  promoter       SV40 promoter (fragment): SV40 enhancer and early promoter
   5911..6339    +  rep_origin     f1 ori (sequence partly withheld): f1 bacteriophage origin of replication; arrow indicates direction of (+) strand synthesis
   6353..6682    +  promoter       SV40 promoter: SV40 enhancer and early promoter
   6730..6777    +  promoter       EM7 promoter: synthetic bacterial promoter&nbsp
   6796..7170    +  CDS            BleoR: antibiotic-binding protein; Sh ble from Streptoalloteichus hindustanus; confers resistance to bleomycin, phleomycin, and Zeocin™
   7180..7305    +  CDS            ble (fragment): BLE_KLEPN - Experimental evidence at protein level: Swiss-Prot protein existence level 1. Binding protein with a strong affinity to the bleomycin family of antibiotics. Binds to CL990; an antimitotic-antibiotic compound. From Klebsiella pneumoniae.
   7300..7421    +  polyA_signal   SV40 poly(A) signal: SV40 polyadenylation signal
   7494..7510    -  protein_bind   lac operator: The lac repressor binds to the lac operator to inhibit transcription in E. coli. This inhibition can be relieved by adding lactose or isopropyl-β-D-thiogalactopyranoside (IPTG). lac repressor encoded by lacI
   7518..7548    -  promoter       lac promoter: promoter for the E. coli lac operon
   7563..7584    -  protein_bind   CAP binding site: CAP binding activates transcription in the presence of cAMP. E. coli catabolite activator protein
   7597..7689    -  CDS            lacI (fragment): lac repressor; lacI; The lac repressor binds to the lac operator to inhibit transcription in E. coli. This inhibition can be relieved by adding lactose or isopropyl-β-D-thiogalactopyranoside (IPTG).
   7872..8460    -  rep_origin     ori: high-copy-number ColE1/pMB1/pBR322/pUC origin of replication
   8631..9491    -  CDS            AmpR: β-lactamase; bla; confers resistance to ampicillin, carbenicillin, and related antibiotics
   9492..9596    -  promoter       AmpR promoter: bla
   9655..9707    -  misc_feature   bom (fragment): basis of mobility region from pBR322
>Addgene plasmid #115242 | FUW-TetON-Sox10 | addgene full sequence | sequence record 229032 | Addgene Partial NGS Result
AATTGCATGAAGAATCTGCTTAGGGTTAGGCGTTTTGCGCTGCTTCGCGATGTACGGGCCAGATATACGC
GTTGACATTGATTATTGACTAGTTATTAATAGTAATCAATTACGGGGTCATTAGTTCATAGCCCATATAT
GGAGTTCCGCGTTACATAACTTACGGTAAATGGCCCGCCTGGCTGACCGCCCAACGACCCCCGCCCATTG
ACGTCAATAATGACGTATGTTCCCATAGTAACGCCAATAGGGACTTTCCATTGACGTCAATGGGTGGAGT
ATTTACGGTAAACTGCCCACTTGGCAGTACATCAAGTGTATCATATGCCAAGTACGCCCCCTATTGACGT
CAATGACGGTAAATGGCCCGCCTGGCATTATGCCCAGTACATGACCTTATGGGACTTTCCTACTTGGCAG
TACATCTACGTATTAGTCATCGCTATTACCATGGTGATGCGGTTTTGGCAGTACATCAATGGGCGTGGAT
AGCGGTTTGACTCACGGGGATTTCCAAGTCTCCACCCCATTGACGTCAATGGGAGTTTGTTTTGGCACCA
AAATCAACGGGACTTTCCAAAATGTCGTAACAACTCCGCCCCATTGACGCAAATGGGCGGTAGGCGTGTA
CGGTGGGAGGTCTATATAAGCAGCGCGTTTTGCCTGTACTGGGTCTCTCTGGTTAGACCAGATCTGAGCC
TGGGAGCTCTCTGGCTAACTAGGGAACCCACTGCTTAAGCCTCAATAAAGCTTGCCTTGAGTGCTTCAAG
TAGTGTGTGCCCGTCTGTTGTGTGACTCTGGTAACTAGAGATCCCTCAGACCCTTTTAGTCAGTGTGGAA
AATCTCTAGCAGTGGCGCCCGAACAGGGACTTGAAAGCGAAAGGGAAACCAGAGGAGCTCTCTCGACGCA
GGACTCGGCTTGCTGAAGCGCGCACGGCAAGAGGCGAGGGGCGGCGACTGGTGAGTACGCCAAAAATTTT
GACTAGCGGAGGCTAGAAGGAGAGAGATGGGTGCGAGAGCGTCAGTATTAAGCGGGGGAGAATTAGATCG
CGATGGGAAAAAATTCGGTTAAGGCCAGGGGGAAAGAAAAAATATAAATTAAAACATATAGTATGGGCAA
GCAGGGAGCTAGAACGATTCGCAGTTAATCCTGGCCTGTTAGAAACATCAGAAGGCTGTAGACAAATACT
GGGACAGCTACAACCATCCCTTCAGACAGGATCAGAAGAACTTAGATCATTATATAATACAGTAGCAACC
CTCTATTGTGTGCATCAAAGGATAGAGATAAAAGACACCAAGGAAGCTTTAGACAAGATAGAGGAAGAGC
AAAACAAAAGTAAGACCACCGCACAGCAAGCGGCCGCTGATCTTCAGACCTGGAGGAGGAGATATGAGGG
ACAATTGGAGAAGTGAATTATATAAATATAAAGTAGTAAAAATTGAACCATTAGGAGTAGCACCCACCAA
GGCAAAGAGAAGAGTGGTGCAGAGAGAAAAAAGAGCAGTGGGAATAGGAGCTTTGTTCCTTGGGTTCTTG
GGAGCAGCAGGAAGCACTATGGGCGCAGCGTCAATGACGCTGACGGTACAGGCCAGACAATTATTGTCTG
GTATAGTGCAGCAGCAGAACAATTTGCTGAGGGCTATTGAGGCGCAACAGCATCTGTTGCAACTCACAGT
CTGGGGCATCAAGCAGCTCCAGGCAAGAATCCTGGCTGTGGAAAGATACCTAAAGGATCAACAGCTCCTG
GGGATTTGGGGTTGCTCTGGAAAACTCATTTGCACCACTGCTGTGCCTTGGAATGCTAGTTGGAGTAATA
AATCTCTGGAACAGATTTGGAATCACACGACCTGGATGGAGTGGGACAGAGAAATTAACAATTACACAAG
CTTAATACACTCCTTAATTGAAGAATCGCAAAACCAGCAAGAAAAGAATGAACAAGAATTATTGGAATTA
GATAAATGGGCAAGTTTGTGGAATTGGTTTAACATAACAAATTGGCTGTGGTATATAAAATTATTCATAA
TGATAGTAGGAGGCTTGGTAGGTTTAAGAATAGTTTTTGCTGTACTTTCTATAGTGAATAGAGTTAGGCA
GGGATATTCACCATTATCGTTTCAGACCCACCTCCCAACCCCGAGGGGACCCGACAGGCCCGAAGGAATA
GAAGAAGAAGGTGGAGAGAGAGACAGAGACAGATCCATTCGATTAGTGAACGGATCGGCACTGCGTGCGC
CAATTCTGCAGACAAATGGCAGTATTCATCCACAATTTTAAAAGAAAAGGGGGGATTGGGGGGTACAGTG
CAGGGGAAAGAATAGTAGACATAATAGCAACAGACATACAAACTAAAGAATTACAAAAACAAATTACAAA
AATTCAAAATTTTCGGGTTTATTACAGGGACAGCAGAGATCCAGTTTGGTTAGATCTCGAGTTTACCACT
CCCTATCAGTGATAGAGAAAAGTGAAAGTCGAGTTTACCACTCCCTATCAGTGATAGAGAAAAGTGAAAG
TCGAGTTTACCACTCCCTATCAGTGATAGAGAAAAGTGAAAGTCGAGTTTACCACTCCCTATCAGTGATA
GAGAAAAGTGAAAGTCGAGTTTACCACTCCCTATCAGTGATAGAGAAAAGTGAAAGTCGAGTTTACCACT
CCCTATCAGTGATAGAGAAAAGTGAAAGTCGAGTTTACCACTCCCTATCAGTGATAGAGAAAAGTGAAAG
TCGAGCTCGGTACCCGGGTCGAGGTAGGCGTGTACGGTGGGAGGCCTATATAAGCAGAGCTCGTTTAGTG
AACCGTCAGATCGCCTGGAGACGCCATCCACGCTGTTTTGACCTCCATAGAAGACACCGGGACCGATCCA
GCCTCCGCGGCCCCGAATTCATGGCGGAGGAGCAGGACCTATCGGAGGTGGAGCTGAGCCCCGTGGGCTC
GGAGGAGCCCCGCTGCCTGTCCCCGGGGAGCGCGCCCTCGCTAGGGCCCGACGGCGGCGGCGGCGGATCG
GGCCTGCGAGCCAGCCCGGGGCCAGGCGAGCTGGGCAAGGTCAAGAAGGAGCAGCAGGACGGCGAGGCGG
ACGATGACAAGTTCCCCGTGTGCATCCGCGAGGCCGTCAGCCAGGTGCTCAGCGGCTACGACTGGACGCT
GGTGCCCATGCCCGTGCGCGTCAACGGCGCCAGCAAAAGCAAGCCGCACGTCAAGCGGCCCATGAACGCC
TTCATGGTGTGGGCTCAGGCAGCGCGCAGGAAGCTCGCGGACCAGTACCCGCACCTGCACAACGCTGAGC
TCAGCAAGACGCTGGGCAAGCTCTGGAGGCTGCTGAACGAAAGTGACAAGCGCCCCTTCATCGAGGAGGC
TGAGCGGCTCCGTATGCAGCACAAGAAAGACCACCCGGACTACAAGTACCAGCCCAGGCGGCGGAAGAAC
GGGAAGGCCGCCCAGGGCGAGGCGGAGTGCCCCGGTGGGGAGGCCGAGCAAGGTGGGACCGCCGCCATCC
AGGCCCACTACAAGAGCGCCCACTTGGACCACCGGCACCCAGGAGAGGGCTCCCCCATGTCAGATGGGAA
CCCCGAGCACCCCTCAGGCCAGAGCCATGGCCCACCCACCCCTCCAACCACCCCGAAGACAGAGCTGCAG
TCGGGCAAGGCAGACCCGAAGCGGGACGGGCGCTCCATGGGGGAGGGCGGGAAGCCTCACATCGACTTCG
GCAACGTGGACATTGGTGAGATCAGCCACGAGGTAATGTCCAACATGGAGACCTTTGATGTGGCTGAGTT
GGACCAGTACCTGCCGCCCAATGGGCACCCAGGCCACGTGAGCAGCTACTCAGCAGCCGGCTATGGGCTG
GGCAGTGCCCTGGCCGTGGCCAGTGGACACTCCGCCTGGATCTCCAAGCCACCAGGCGTGGCTCTGCCCA
CGGTCTCACCACCTGGTGTGGATGCCAAAGCCCAGGTGAAGACAGAGACCGCGGGGCCCCAGGGGCCCCC
ACACTACACCGACCAGCCATCCACCTCACAGATCGCCTACACCTCCCTCAGCCTGCCCCACTATGGCTCA
GCCTTCCCCTCCATCTCCCGCCCCCAGTTTGACTACTCTGACCATCAGCCCTCAGGACCCTATTATGGCC
ACTCGGGCCAGGCCTCTGGCCTCTACTCGGCCTTCTCCTATATGGGGCCCTCGCAGCGGCCCCTCTACAC
GGCCATCTCTGACCCCAGCCCCTCAGGGCCCCAGTCCCACAGCCCCACACACTGGGAGCAGCCAGTATAT
ACGACACTGTCCCGGCCCTAAGAATTCGATATCAAGCTTATCGATAATCAACCTCTGGATTACAAAATTT
GTGAAAGATTGACTGGTATTCTTAACTATGTTGCTCCTTTTACGCTATGTGGATACGCTGCTTTAATGCC
TTTGTATCATGCTATTGCTTCCCGTATGGCTTTCATTTTCTCCTCCTTGTATAAATCCTGGTTGCTGTCT
CTTTATGAGGAGTTGTGGCCCGTTGTCAGGCAACGTGGCGTGGTGTGCACTGTGTTTGCTGACGCAACCC
CCACTGGTTGGGGCATTGCCACCACCTGTCAGCTCCTTTCCGGGACTTTCGCTTTCCCCCTCCCTATTGC
CACGGCGGAACTCATCGCCGCCTGCCTTGCCCGCTGCTGGACAGGGGCTCGGCTGTTGGGCACTGACAAT
TCCGTGGTGTTGTCGGGGAAATCATCGTCCTTTCCTTGGCTGCTCGCCTGTGTTGCCACCTGGATTCTGC
GCGGGACGTCCTTCTGCTACGTCCCTTCGGCCCTCAATCCAGCGGACCTTCCTTCCCGCGGCCTGCTGCC
GGCTCTGCGGCCTCTTCCGCGTCTTCGCCTTCGCCCTCAGACGAGTCGGATCTCCCTTTGGGCCGCCTCC
CCGCATCGATACCGTCGACCTCGAGACCTAGAAAAACATGGAGCAATCACAAGTAGCAATACAGCAGCTA
CCAATGCTGATTGTGCCTGGCTAGAAGCACAAGAGGAGGAGGAGGTGGGTTTTCCAGTCACACCTCAGGT
ACCTTTAAGACCAATGACTTACAAGGCAGCTGTAGATCTTAGCCACTTTTTAAAAGAAAAGGGGGGACTG
GAAGGGCTAATTCACTCCCAACGAAGACAAGATATCCTTGATCTGTGGATCTACCACACACAAGGCTACT
TCCCTGATTGGCAGAACTACACACCAGGGCCAGGGATCAGATATCCACTGACCTTTGGATGGTGCTACAA
GCTAGTACCAGTTGAGCAAGAGAAGGTAGAAGAAGCCAATGAAGGAGAGAACACCCGCTTGTTACACCCT
GTGAGCCTGCATGGGATGGATGACCCGGAGAGAGAAGTATTAGAGTGGAGGTTTGACAGCCGCCTAGCAT
TTCATCACATGGCCCGAGAGCTGCATCCGGACTGTACTGGGTCTCTCTGGTTAGACCAGATCTGAGCCTG
GGAGCTCTCTGGCTAACTAGGGAACCCACTGCTTAAGCCTCAATAAAGCTTGCCTTGAGTGCTTCAAGTA
GTGTGTGCCCGTCTGTTGTGTGACTCTGGTAACTAGAGATCCCTCAGACCCTTTTAGTCAGTGTGGAAAA
TCTCTAGCAGGGCCCGTTTAAACCCGCTGATCAGCCTCGACTGTGCCTTCTAGTTGCCAGCCATCTGTTG
TTTGCCCCTCCCCCGTGCCTTCCTTGACCCTGGAAGGTGCCACTCCCACTGTCCTTTCCTAATAAAATGA
GGAAATTGCATCGCATTGTCTGAGTAGGTGTCATTCTATTCTGGGGGGTGGGGTGGGGCAGGACAGCAAG
GGGGAGGATTGGGAAGACAATAGCAGGCATGCTGGGGATGCGGTGGGCTCTATGGCTTCTGAGGCGGAAA
GAACCAGCTGGGGCTCTAGGGGGTATCCCC
[124 nt withheld, positions 5911-6034]
C
[91 nt withheld, positions 6036-6126]
A
[49 nt withheld, positions 6128-6176]
CCTTTGACGTTGGAGTCCACGTTCTTT
[37 nt withheld, positions 6204-6240]
ACCCTATCTCGGTCTATTCTTTTGATTTATAAGGGATTTTGCCGATTTCGGCCTATTGGTTAAAAAATGA
GCTGATTTAACAAAAATTTAACGCGAATTAATTCTGTGGAATGTGTGTCAGTTAGGGTGTGGAAAGTCCC
CAGGCTCCCCAGCAGGCAGAAGTATGCAAAGCATGCATCTCAATTAGTCAGCAACCAGGTGTGGAAAGTC
CCCAGGCTCCCCAGCAGGCAGAAGTATGCAAAGCATGCATCTCAATTAGTCAGCAACCATAGTCCCGCCC
CTAACTCCGCCCATCCCGCCCCTAACTCCGCCCAGTTCCGCCCATTCTCCGCCCCATGGCTGACTAATTT
TTTTTATTTATGCAGAGGCCGAGGCCGCCTCTGCCTCTGAGCTATTCCAGAAGTAGTGAGGAGGCTTTTT
TGGAGGCCTAGGCTTTTGCAAAAAGCTCCCGGGAGCTTGTATATCCATTTTCGGATCTGATCAGCACGTG
TTGACAATTAATCATCGGCATAGTATATCGGCATAGTATAATACGACAAGGTGAGGAACTAAACCATGGC
CAAGTTGACCAGTGCCGTTCCGGTGCTCACCGCGCGCGACGTCGCCGGAGCGGTCGAGTTCTGGACCGAC
CGGCTCGGGTTCTCCCGGGACTTCGTGGAGGACGACTTCGCCGGTGTGGTCCGGGACGACGTGACCCTGT
TCATCAGCGCGGTCCAGGACCAGGTGGTGCCGGACAACACCCTGGCCTGGGTGTGGGTGCGCGGCCTGGA
CGAGCTGTACGCCGAGTGGTCGGAGGTCGTGTCCACGAACTTCCGGGACGCCTCCGGGCCGGCCATGACC
GAGATCGGCGAGCAGCCGTGGGGGCGGGAGTTCGCCCTGCGCGACCCGGCCGGCAACTGCGTGCACTTCG
TGGCCGAGGAGCAGGACTGACACGTGCTACGAGATTTCGATTCCACCGCCGCCTTCTATGAAAGGTTGGG
CTTCGGAATCGTTTTCCGGGACGCCGGCTGGATGATCCTCCAGCGCGGGGATCTCATGCTGGAGTTCTTC
GCCCACCCCAACTTGTTTATTGCAGCTTATAATGGTTACAAATAAAGCAATAGCATCACAAATTTCACAA
ATAAAGCATTTTTTTCACTGCATTCTAGTTGTGGTTTGTCCAAACTCATCAATGTATCTTATCATGTCTG
TATACCGTCGACCTCTAGCTAGAGCTTGGCGTAATCATGGTCATAGCTGTTTCCTGTGTGAAATTGTTAT
CCGCTCACAATTCCACACAACATACGAGCCGGAAGCATAAAGTGTAAAGCCTGGGGTGCCTAATGAGTGA
GCTAACTCACATTAATTGCGTTGCGCTCACTGCCCGCTTTCCAGTCGGGAAACCTGTCGTGCCAGCTGCA
TTAATGAATCGGCCAACGCGCGGGGAGAGGCGGTTTGCGTATTGGGCGCTCTTCCGCTTCCTCGCTCACT
GACTCGCTGCGCTCGGTCGTTCGGCTGCGGCGAGCGGTATCAGCTCACTCAAAGGCGGTAATACGGTTAT
CCACAGAATCAGGGGATAACGCAGGAAAGAACATGTGAGCAAAAGGCCAGCAAAAGGCCAGGAACCGTAA
AAAGGCCGCGTTGCTGGCGTTTTTCCATAGGCTCCGCCCCCCTGACGAGCATCACAAAAATCGACGCTCA
AGTCAGAGGTGGCGAAACCCGACAGGACTATAAAGATACCAGGCGTTTCCCCCTGGAAGCTCCCTCGTGC
GCTCTCCTGTTCCGACCCTGCCGCTTACCGGATACCTGTCCGCCTTTCTCCCTTCGGGAAGCGTGGCGCT
TTCTCATAGCTCACGCTGTAGGTATCTCAGTTCGGTGTAGGTCGTTCGCTCCAAGCTGGGCTGTGTGCAC
GAACCCCCCGTTCAGCCCGACCGCTGCGCCTTATCCGGTAACTATCGTCTTGAGTCCAACCCGGTAAGAC
ACGACTTATCGCCACTGGCAGCAGCCACTGGTAACAGGATTAGCAGAGCGAGGTATGTAGGCGGTGCTAC
AGAGTTCTTGAAGTGGTGGCCTAACTACGGCTACACTAGAAGAACAGTATTTGGTATCTGCGCTCTGCTG
AAGCCAGTTACCTTCGGAAAAAGAGTTGGTAGCTCTTGATCCGGCAAACAAACCACCGCTGGTAGCGGTG
GTTTTTTTGTTTGCAAGCAGCAGATTACGCGCAGAAAAAAAGGATCTCAAGAAGATCCTTTGATCTTTTC
TACGGGGTCTGACGCTCAGTGGAACGAAAACTCACGTTAAGGGATTTTGGTCATGAGATTATCAAAAAGG
ATCTTCACCTAGATCCTTTTAAATTAAAAATGAAGTTTTAAATCAATCTAAAGTATATATGAGTAAACTT
GGTCTGACAGTTACCAATGCTTAATCAGTGAGGCACCTATCTCAGCGATCTGTCTATTTCGTTCATCCAT
AGTTGCCTGACTCCCCGTCGTGTAGATAACTACGATACGGGAGGGCTTACCATCTGGCCCCAGTGCTGCA
ATGATACCGCGAGACCCACGCTCACCGGCTCCAGATTTATCAGCAATAAACCAGCCAGCCGGAAGGGCCG
AGCGCAGAAGTGGTCCTGCAACTTTATCCGCCTCCATCCAGTCTATTAATTGTTGCCGGGAAGCTAGAGT
AAGTAGTTCGCCAGTTAATAGTTTGCGCAACGTTGTTGCCATTGCTACAGGCATCGTGGTGTCACGCTCG
TCGTTTGGTATGGCTTCATTCAGCTCCGGTTCCCAACGATCAAGGCGAGTTACATGATCCCCCATGTTGT
GCAAAAAAGCGGTTAGCTCCTTCGGTCCTCCGATCGTTGTCAGAAGTAAGTTGGCCGCAGTGTTATCACT
CATGGTTATGGCAGCACTGCATAATTCTCTTACTGTCATGCCATCCGTAAGATGCTTTTCTGTGACTGGT
GAGTACTCAACCAAGTCATTCTGAGAATAGTGTATGCGGCGACCGAGTTGCTCTTGCCCGGCGTCAATAC
GGGATAATACCGCGCCACATAGCAGAACTTTAAAAGTGCTCATCATTGGAAAACGTTCTTCGGGGCGAAA
ACTCTCAAGGATCTTACCGCTGTTGAGATCCAGTTCGATGTAACCCACTCGTGCACCCAACTGATCTTCA
GCATCTTTTACTTTCACCAGCGTTTCTGGGTGAGCAAAAACAGGAAGGCAAAATGCCGCAAAAAAGGGAA
TAAGGGCGACACGGAAATGTTGAATACTCATACTCTTCCTTTTTCAATATTATTGAAGCATTTATCAGGG
TTATTGTCTCATGAGCGGATACATATTTGAATGTATTTAGAAAAATAAACAAATAGGGGTTCCGCGCACA
TTTCCCCGAAAAGTGCCACCTGACGTCGACGGATCGGGAGATCTCCCGATCCCCTATGGTGCACTCTCAG
TACAATCTGCTCTGATGCCGCATAGTTAAGCCAGTATCTGCTCCCTGCTTGTGTGTTGGAGGTCGCTGAG
TAGTGCGCGAGCAAAATTTAAGCTACAACAAGGCAAGGCTTGACCGAC
